Addgene plasmid #122355: pTV-Ssrp1-tdiRFP670-PEST
Purpose: Targeting vector for mouse Ssrp1 to insert 2A-tdiRFP670-PEST into immediately upstream of stop codon.
Depositing lab: Hiroshi Ochiai. Depositing organization: Hiroshima University. Publication: Genome-wide kinetic properties of transcriptional bursting in mouse embryonic stem cells. Ochiai H, Hayashi T, Umeda M, Yoshimura M, Harada A, Shimizu Y, Nakano K, Saitoh N, Liu Z, Yamamoto T, Okamura T, Ohkawa Y, Kimura H, Nikaido I. Sci Adv. 2020 Jun 17;6(25):eaaz6699. doi: 10.1126/sciadv.aaz6699. eCollection 2020 Jun. PubMed 32596448.
Backbone
  Vector backbone: pBSK
  Backbone size w/o insert (bp): 2850
  Total vector size (bp): 7136
  Vector type: Mouse Targeting
Growth in bacteria
  Bacterial resistance: Ampicillin, 100 μg/mL
  Growth temperature: 37°C
  Growth strain: DH5alpha
  Copy number: High Copy
Gene/Insert
  Gene/Insert name: 2A-tdiRFP-PEST with homology arms for Ssrp1
  Species: Synthetic
  Insert size (bp): 4286
  Cloning method: Gibson Cloning
  Sequencing primers: 5′ M13-fwr; 3′ M13-rev
Terms and licenses: Academic/Nonprofit Terms; Industry Terms: Not Available to Industry
How to cite: pTV-Ssrp1-tdiRFP670-PEST was a gift from Hiroshi Ochiai (Addgene plasmid # 122355 ; http://n2t.net/addgene:122355 ; RRID:Addgene_122355)
