[The description below was written by a language model from this plasmid's Addgene catalogue record and pLannotate feature annotations shown in this document.]
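Description:
pTV-Ssrp1-tdiRFP670-PEST is a mouse gene-targeting (knock-in donor) plasmid of about 7.1 kb built on the pBluescript-type pBSK backbone. It is maintained in E. coli as a high-copy plasmid through its ColE1/pUC origin and selected with ampicillin via the β-lactamase gene. The backbone also carries an f1 phage origin, remnants of the lacZα/lac promoter region, and T7 and T3 promoters flanking the cloning site. The roughly 4.3 kb insert was assembled there by Gibson cloning.

The payload is a promoterless reporter cassette flanked by homology arms for mouse Ssrp1, which encodes a subunit of the FACT histone chaperone complex. The upstream arm includes the C-terminal Ssrp1 coding sequence, which the annotation software detected by similarity to the human protein. According to the record, a 2A peptide sequence follows the arm, although it is not annotated in the feature tables. Next comes a tandem dimer of the near-infrared, biliverdin-dependent fluorescent protein iRFP670, two copies joined by a short linker, fused to a PEST degradation sequence from mouse ornithine decarboxylase. A single loxP site lies just upstream of the reporter and a minimal FRT site just downstream; the record does not state their purpose. No mammalian selection marker is annotated.

Homologous recombination places the cassette immediately upstream of the Ssrp1 stop codon, so the reporter is transcribed from the endogenous promoter. The 2A element releases it as a separate protein, and the PEST tag shortens its half-life so that fluorescence follows current expression. The associated publication concerns transcriptional bursting kinetics in mouse embryonic stem cells, which suggests use as an endogenous expression reporter. The depositor and sequencing-derived records give essentially identical feature maps.
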