Features (pLannotate 1.2.2; 20 found; start..end, strand, type, name):
     30..458     -  rep_origin     f1 ori (sequence partly withheld): f1 bacteriophage origin of replication; arrow indicates direction of (+) strand synthesis
    463..618     -  CDS            lacZα (fragment): LacZα fragment of β-galactosidase; lacZ fragment
    626..644     +  promoter       T7 promoter: promoter for bacteriophage T7 RNA polymerase
    653..673     -  misc_feature   MCS (fragment): pBluescript multiple cloning site
   1216..1383    +  CDS            SSRP1 (fragment): SSRP1_HUMAN - Also known as FACT80. Experimental evidence at protein level: Swiss-Prot protein existence level 1. Component of the FACT complex, a general chromatin factor that acts to reorganize nucleosomes. The FACT complex is involved in multiple processes that require DNA as a template such as mRNA elongation, DNA replication and DNA repair. During transcription elongation the FACT complex acts as a histone chaperone that both destabilizes and restores nucleosomal structure. It facilitates the passage of RNA polymerase II and transcription by promoting the dissociation of one histone H2A-H
   1731..1764    +  protein_bind   loxP: Cre-mediated recombination occurs in the 8-bp core sequence (GCATACAT). Cre recombinase
   1800..2732    +  CDS            iRFP670: iRFP670 is a basic (constitutively fluorescent) near ir fluorescent protein published in 2013, derived from Rhodopseudomonas palustris CGA009. It has low acid sensitivity. It requires the cofactor biliverdin for fluorescence.
   2733..2810    +  CDS            TDsmURFP (fragment): TDsmURFP is a basic (constitutively fluorescent) near ir fluorescent protein published in 2016, derived from Trichodesmium erythraeum IMS101. It requires the cofactor biliverdin for fluorescence.
   2802..3734    +  CDS            iRFP670: iRFP670 is a basic (constitutively fluorescent) near ir fluorescent protein published in 2013, derived from Rhodopseudomonas palustris CGA009. It has low acid sensitivity. It requires the cofactor biliverdin for fluorescence.
   3756..3875    +  CDS            hPEST: PEST degradation sequence from mouse ornithine decarboxylase human codon-optimized
   3878..3911    +  protein_bind   FRT (minimal): supports FLP-mediated excision but not integration (Turan and Bode, 2011) FLP recombinase from the Saccharomyces cerevisiae 2μ plasmid
   4911..4935    -  misc_feature   MCS (fragment): pBluescript multiple cloning site
   4948..4966    -  promoter       T3 promoter: promoter for bacteriophage T3 RNA polymerase
   5011..5027    -  protein_bind   lac operator: The lac repressor binds to the lac operator to inhibit transcription in E. coli. This inhibition can be relieved by adding lactose or isopropyl-β-D-thiogalactopyranoside (IPTG). lac repressor encoded by lacI
   5035..5065    -  promoter       lac promoter: promoter for the E. coli lac operon
   5080..5101    -  protein_bind   CAP binding site: CAP binding activates transcription in the presence of cAMP. E. coli catabolite activator protein
   5114..5206    -  CDS            lacI (fragment): lac repressor; lacI; The lac repressor binds to the lac operator to inhibit transcription in E. coli. This inhibition can be relieved by adding lactose or isopropyl-β-D-thiogalactopyranoside (IPTG).
   5389..5977    -  rep_origin     ori: high-copy-number ColE1/pMB1/pBR322/pUC origin of replication
   6148..7008    -  CDS            AmpR: β-lactamase; bla; confers resistance to ampicillin, carbenicillin, and related antibiotics
   7009..7113    -  promoter       AmpR promoter: bla
>Addgene plasmid #122355 | pTV-Ssrp1-tdiRFP670-PEST | depositor full sequence | sequence record 233462 | pTV-Ssrp1-tdiRFP670-PEST sequence 7136 bps
CTAAATTGTAAGCGTTAATATTTTGTTAAAATTCGCGTTAAATTTTTGTTAAATCAGCTCATTTTTTAAC
CAATAGGCCGAAATCGGCAAAATCCCTTATAAATCAAAAGAATAGACCGAGATAGGGT
[37 nt withheld, positions 129-165]
AAAGAACGTGGACTCCAACGTCAAAGG
[49 nt withheld, positions 193-241]
T
[91 nt withheld, positions 243-333]
G
[124 nt withheld, positions 335-458]
CCCATTCGCCATTCAGGCTGCGCAACTGTTGGGAAGGGCGATCGGTGCGGGCCTCTTCGCTATTACGCCA
GCTGGCGAAAGGGGGATGTGCTGCAAGGCGATTAAGTTGGGTAACGCCAGGGTTTTCCCAGTCACGACGT
TGTAAAACGACGGCCAGTGAGCGCGCGTAATACGACTCACTATAGGGCGAATTGGGTACCGGGCCCCCCC
TCGAGCTAGGAGGGAGTATGAGAAAGCCATGAAAGAGTATGAAGGAGGAAGAGGGGACTCATCTAAAAGG
TGAGTGTTGGGAACAAAACGGCTAATAACCGCTTAAAGCAGATTGTGTTTGCCAGGTCAGAATAGAGAAT
TATTCGGTTTTGACAGCAGTTTGAGTAGTGCTTCTTAAATCCCTGAATGCCGTTGCCAAGTATGGGTGAT
GCTTTCAGGTTGGGGGATAAATATAGGCCATTTTCCTAGATCAGTTTTATTTGAAGTAATATAATAGTTC
AGAAAGAAAAGTCCACGTGAGCTTTTAAATACGACAAAAGTGTCCGGTAAGTTTTGCATGTGAGTTGCTT
TAGACTGTGACCCTGGTTTTTCTGGGGGTACTTACTTATCCGTTGGTGCACTTTGGGCTGACGGCTGACA
CTACATTTGTCATGGTGAGAATAGTGTGGCCAGTACTGGGAAAAGTCCTCATTAAAGCTAGGAGATACAT
CGCCTATGTAGTAATAGAGAGCCTAATGACCTGGTTTCTTTCCCATGTGCCTAATCTAGGGACAAGTCTA
AGAAGAAAAAGAAAGTAAAAGCAAAGATGGAAAAAAAGTCCACTCCTTCCCGGGGCTCGTCATCCAAGTC
TTCATCCAGGCAGTTGAGTGACAGCTTCAAGAGCAAAGAGTTTGTGTCCAGTGATGAGAGCTCTTCAGGC
GAGAACAAGAGCAAAAAGAAGAGGAGGCGGAGCGAGGTGCGGCAGGAATGTGGGGGGTTGAGGGCTGTGT
GTGTCTGGGGTGGGTCAGGTCCCGTTGGTTGGTCTGAGAGGAATGAGTTGGAGTGGGCGGGTGGACTTGT
GAGGTTTTGGTGATTTCAGGAGTTGAAGGAAGAGCTAGGCCTTAGCAGCCCTCTTCCCACCTGGCTGGGA
CACATTTACCCTAAAAGAACTTTGCTTTTCAGGACTCTGAAGAGGAGCTAGCCAGTACCCCTCCAAGCTC
AGAGGACTCTGCCTCGGGATCTGATGAAGAGGGAAGAGGTAGCCTGCTAACTTGCGGGGACGTAGAGGAA
AATCCTGGTCCCATAACTTCGTATAGCATACATTATACGAAGTTATCAATGGGCCCAAAAAAGAAAAGAA
AAGTTGAATTCATGGCCAGAAAAGTGGACCTGACCAGTTGTGACCGAGAGCCGATACACATTCCTGGCTC
TATCCAGCCATGTGGGTGTTTGCTGGCCTGCGATGCCCAGGCAGTCAGGATTACTCGAATTACCGAAAAT
GCGGGTGCCTTCTTTGGCCGTGAAACGCCCCGTGTCGGCGAACTCTTAGCCGATTATTTCGGAGAAACCG
AGGCTCACGCACTTAGGAACGCACTGGCGCAATCAAGCGATCCCAAACGCCCTGCTCTCATCTTTGGGTG
GAGAGATGGACTGACAGGCCGTACTTTCGACATAAGCCTTCACCGGCATGACGGAACCAGTATAATTGAG
TTTGAACCGGCCGCCGCTGAGCAAGCAGACAACCCCCTTCGCCTGACCAGACAAATTATCGCCCGCACTA
AGGAGCTGAAATCGCTGGAAGAAATGGCCGCTCGTGTTCCCAGGTATCTTCAGGCAATGCTGGGTTATCA
TAGGGTAATGCTCTACAGATTCGCCGACGATGGCTCTGGTATGGTAATAGGGGAGGCCAAGCGATCCGAC
CTGGAGTCTTTTCTGGGGCAGCATTTCCCCGCATCTCTAGTACCCCAGCAGGCAAGGCTTTTGTACCTCA
AGAATGCCATCCGCGTGGTATCGGACTCCCGCGGTATTAGTAGCAGGATCGTTCCAGAACACGACGCCTC
TGGAGCTGCGCTGGATCTGTCTTTCGCTCACCTCCGATCTATCAGCCCTTGTCATTTAGAGTTTCTGCGA
AATATGGGGGTCAGCGCAAGTATGTCCCTGAGCATAATAATCGATGGAACACTATGGGGCCTAATAATTT
GCCATCATTACGAACCTAGAGCAGTACCAATGGCACAGCGAGTGGCCGCCGAAATGTTCGCCGATTTTTT
GTCTCTTCATTTTACTGCCGCTCACCATCAGCGCGGCCACGGGACTGGCTCGACAGGTTCTGGCAGTAGT
GGGACTGCTTCATCAGAAGATAATAACATGGCCATGGCCAGAAAAGTGGACCTGACCAGTTGTGACCGAG
AGCCGATACACATTCCTGGCTCTATCCAGCCATGTGGGTGTTTGCTGGCCTGCGATGCCCAGGCAGTCAG
GATTACTCGAATTACCGAAAATGCGGGTGCCTTCTTTGGCCGTGAAACGCCCCGTGTCGGCGAACTCTTA
GCCGATTATTTCGGAGAAACCGAGGCTCACGCACTTAGGAACGCACTGGCGCAATCAAGCGATCCCAAAC
GCCCTGCTCTCATCTTTGGGTGGAGAGATGGACTGACAGGCCGTACTTTCGACATAAGCCTTCACCGGCA
TGACGGAACCAGTATAATTGAGTTTGAACCGGCCGCCGCTGAGCAAGCAGACAACCCCCTTCGCCTGACC
AGACAAATTATCGCCCGCACTAAGGAGCTGAAATCGCTGGAAGAAATGGCCGCTCGTGTTCCCAGGTATC
TTCAGGCAATGCTGGGTTATCATAGGGTAATGCTCTACAGATTCGCCGACGATGGCTCTGGTATGGTAAT
AGGGGAGGCCAAGCGATCCGACCTGGAGTCTTTTCTGGGGCAGCATTTCCCCGCATCTCTAGTACCCCAG
CAGGCAAGGCTTTTGTACCTCAAGAATGCCATCCGCGTGGTATCGGACTCCCGCGGTATTAGTAGCAGGA
TCGTTCCAGAACACGACGCCTCTGGAGCTGCGCTGGATCTGTCTTTCGCTCACCTCCGATCTATCAGCCC
TTGTCATTTAGAGTTTCTGCGAAATATGGGGGTCAGCGCAAGTATGTCCCTGAGCATAATAATCGATGGA
ACACTATGGGGCCTAATAATTTGCCATCATTACGAACCTAGAGCAGTACCAATGGCACAGCGAGTGGCCG
CCGAAATGTTCGCCGATTTTTTGTCTCTTCATTTTACTGCCGCTCACCATCAGCGCGGATCCGCGTTTAA
ACTCGAGTCTCACGGCTTCCCTCCCGAGGTGGAGGAGCAGGCCGCCGGCACCCTGCCCATGAGCTGCGCC
CAGGAGAGCGGCATGGATAGACACCCTGCTGCTTGCGCCAGCGCCAGGATCAACGTCTTGAAGTTCCTAT
TCTCTAGAAAGTATAGGAACTTCTAGTAAAGGAGGGAATTCCCACCTCGTCACAGCTCCAGTCTCTCACA
TAGTCCTTGGATTCTGTGCCATCTGAGTAACTGCTCTTGGTGGCTTCCACTGCCCTGAGGCTTTGAGGGA
AGCACCTAACCTCTGCTGCTTTGCAAGGAAGGCTCCTTGCAATCTGGAGAGAGACTCGGTAGGAGTGTGT
TGTCTTCTACTCGCAGTGCATTGAAGGACCCAAGTCCTCAGCCTACTTTCCTACTTTCTGACTGTAGTAA
AAGCTGCTTCCTGTCCTGTTCAAGTTGCTGCAGCAGGGGTCATGCCAAGTCAGGCCTGTAGCTCCTAATA
GGGGCCTATTTCTACTTTTATTTTGTATTTCTGGTCTGTGAAAACAATTTAATAAAGGGAAATGACTTTG
GAAACGATGTCCTTATGTCTCCTTTCCCAATTTGCATGTGGTGTTTACCTTCCCTGACCGGCAGGGCCCT
CCTGCCTGCCCAGCTGGGAAGCAAGTCTCCAGGTACATCGTGTCCTTTCCAGCCGGACAAGCATTGGTTT
TCACCCTTGTCTGGGGAACTGTGCCACATGAGAGTCAAGAAATGAGTACTGATCTGATTAGGAAGCCTCT
CATAGTTCACTCCACTCCATTAGCCAACAGAGGGGGGCGGCGGCGGCGGCTCTGAGCTCCTTTTAAAATC
ACCTTATGAGTCAGGGTCTTACAAGGCTTGAGATAATAGAATGAGGATCGACTTTCTAGCGTAGAGTGGA
AACTTGAGTCAGGAGGATTGTAGAAAATGAGTTGTGCATGTTTGTGAAGTTAAGTGTAAGAAGATTCTGG
CAAGGGAGGGCTACACCACTTTGTGTTTGGTAACTGTATTTAAAAGATCTTAAAGGAGACATAACAGGAG
GGAAAAAACTACCCCACTTGTCACAGCGGCTCTCAATCAGAATTTATCCACGTGGGGGTGGCCACGTCGT
TTGCCGCTCTCAGGAGGCTCAGGTGTAACAGGAAGACTCTTCAGCGGCCGCCACCGCGGTGGAGCTCCAG
CTTTTGTTCCCTTTAGTGAGGGTTAATTGCGCGCTTGGCGTAATCATGGTCATAGCTGTTTCCTGTGTGA
AATTGTTATCCGCTCACAATTCCACACAACATACGAGCCGGAAGCATAAAGTGTAAAGCCTGGGGTGCCT
AATGAGTGAGCTAACTCACATTAATTGCGTTGCGCTCACTGCCCGCTTTCCAGTCGGGAAACCTGTCGTG
CCAGCTGCATTAATGAATCGGCCAACGCGCGGGGAGAGGCGGTTTGCGTATTGGGCGCTCTTCCGCTTCC
TCGCTCACTGACTCGCTGCGCTCGGTCGTTCGGCTGCGGCGAGCGGTATCAGCTCACTCAAAGGCGGTAA
TACGGTTATCCACAGAATCAGGGGATAACGCAGGAAAGAACATGTGAGCAAAAGGCCAGCAAAAGGCCAG
GAACCGTAAAAAGGCCGCGTTGCTGGCGTTTTTCCATAGGCTCCGCCCCCCTGACGAGCATCACAAAAAT
CGACGCTCAAGTCAGAGGTGGCGAAACCCGACAGGACTATAAAGATACCAGGCGTTTCCCCCTGGAAGCT
CCCTCGTGCGCTCTCCTGTTCCGACCCTGCCGCTTACCGGATACCTGTCCGCCTTTCTCCCTTCGGGAAG
CGTGGCGCTTTCTCATAGCTCACGCTGTAGGTATCTCAGTTCGGTGTAGGTCGTTCGCTCCAAGCTGGGC
TGTGTGCACGAACCCCCCGTTCAGCCCGACCGCTGCGCCTTATCCGGTAACTATCGTCTTGAGTCCAACC
CGGTAAGACACGACTTATCGCCACTGGCAGCAGCCACTGGTAACAGGATTAGCAGAGCGAGGTATGTAGG
CGGTGCTACAGAGTTCTTGAAGTGGTGGCCTAACTACGGCTACACTAGAAGGACAGTATTTGGTATCTGC
GCTCTGCTGAAGCCAGTTACCTTCGGAAAAAGAGTTGGTAGCTCTTGATCCGGCAAACAAACCACCGCTG
GTAGCGGTGGTTTTTTTGTTTGCAAGCAGCAGATTACGCGCAGAAAAAAAGGATCTCAAGAAGATCCTTT
GATCTTTTCTACGGGGTCTGACGCTCAGTGGAACGAAAACTCACGTTAAGGGATTTTGGTCATGAGATTA
TCAAAAAGGATCTTCACCTAGATCCTTTTAAATTAAAAATGAAGTTTTAAATCAATCTAAAGTATATATG
AGTAAACTTGGTCTGACAGTTACCAATGCTTAATCAGTGAGGCACCTATCTCAGCGATCTGTCTATTTCG
TTCATCCATAGTTGCCTGACTCCCCGTCGTGTAGATAACTACGATACGGGAGGGCTTACCATCTGGCCCC
AGTGCTGCAATGATACCGCGGCTGCCACGCTCACCGGCTCCAGATTTATCAGCAATAAACCAGCCAGCCG
GAAGGGCCGAGCGCAGAAGTGGTCCTGCAACTTTATCCGCCTCCATCCAGTCTATTAATTGTTGCCGGGA
AGCTAGAGTAAGTAGTTCGCCAGTTAATAGTTTGCGCAACGTTGTTGCCATTGCTACAGGCATCGTGGTG
TCACGCTCGTCGTTTGGTATGGCTTCATTCAGCTCCGGTTCCCAACGATCAAGGCGAGTTACATGATCCC
CCATGTTGTGCAAAAAAGCGGTTAGCTCCTTCGGTCCTCCGATCGTTGTCAGAAGTAAGTTGGCCGCAGT
GTTATCACTCATGGTTATGGCAGCACTGCATAATTCTCTTACTGTCATGCCATCCGTAAGATGCTTTTCT
GTGACTGGTGAGTACTCAACCAAGTCATTCTGAGAATAGTGTATGCGGCGACCGAGTTGCTCTTGCCCGG
CGTCAATACGGGATAATACCGCGCCACATAGCAGAACTTTAAAAGTGCTCATCATTGGAAAACGTTCTTC
GGGGCGAAAACTCTCAAGGATCTTACCGCTGTTGAGATCCAGTTCGATGTAACCCACTCGTGCACCCAAC
TGATCTTCAGCATCTTTTACTTTCACCAGCGTTTCTGGGTGAGCAAAAACAGGAAGGCAAAATGCCGCAA
AAAAGGGAATAAGGGCGACACGGAAATGTTGAATACTCATACTCTTCCTTTTTCAATATTATTGAAGCAT
TTATCAGGGTTATTGTCTCATGAGCGGATACATATTTGAATGTATTTAGAAAAATAAACAAATAGGGGTT
CCGCGCACATTTCCCCGAAAAGTGCCAC
