Features (pLannotate 1.2.2; 20 found; start..end, strand, type, name):
     30..458     -  rep_origin     f1 ori (sequence partly withheld): f1 bacteriophage origin of replication; arrow indicates direction of (+) strand synthesis
    463..618     -  CDS            lacZα (fragment): LacZα fragment of β-galactosidase; lacZ fragment
    626..644     +  promoter       T7 promoter: promoter for bacteriophage T7 RNA polymerase
    653..673     -  misc_feature   MCS (fragment): pBluescript multiple cloning site
   1216..1383    +  CDS            SSRP1 (fragment): SSRP1_HUMAN - Also known as FACT80. Experimental evidence at protein level: Swiss-Prot protein existence level 1. Component of the FACT complex, a general chromatin factor that acts to reorganize nucleosomes. The FACT complex is involved in multiple processes that require DNA as a template such as mRNA elongation, DNA replication and DNA repair. During transcription elongation the FACT complex acts as a histone chaperone that both destabilizes and restores nucleosomal structure. It facilitates the passage of RNA polymerase II and transcription by promoting the dissociation of one histone H2A-H
   1731..1764    +  protein_bind   loxP: Cre-mediated recombination occurs in the 8-bp core sequence (GCATACAT). Cre recombinase
   1800..2732    +  CDS            iRFP670: iRFP670 is a basic (constitutively fluorescent) near ir fluorescent protein published in 2013, derived from Rhodopseudomonas palustris CGA009. It has low acid sensitivity. It requires the cofactor biliverdin for fluorescence.
   2733..2810    +  CDS            TDsmURFP (fragment): TDsmURFP is a basic (constitutively fluorescent) near ir fluorescent protein published in 2016, derived from Trichodesmium erythraeum IMS101. It requires the cofactor biliverdin for fluorescence.
   2802..3734    +  CDS            iRFP670: iRFP670 is a basic (constitutively fluorescent) near ir fluorescent protein published in 2013, derived from Rhodopseudomonas palustris CGA009. It has low acid sensitivity. It requires the cofactor biliverdin for fluorescence.
   3756..3875    +  CDS            hPEST: PEST degradation sequence from mouse ornithine decarboxylase human codon-optimized
   3878..3911    +  protein_bind   FRT (minimal): supports FLP-mediated excision but not integration (Turan and Bode, 2011) FLP recombinase from the Saccharomyces cerevisiae 2μ plasmid
   4911..4935    -  misc_feature   MCS (fragment): pBluescript multiple cloning site
   4948..4966    -  promoter       T3 promoter: promoter for bacteriophage T3 RNA polymerase
   5011..5027    -  protein_bind   lac operator: The lac repressor binds to the lac operator to inhibit transcription in E. coli. This inhibition can be relieved by adding lactose or isopropyl-β-D-thiogalactopyranoside (IPTG). lac repressor encoded by lacI
   5035..5065    -  promoter       lac promoter: promoter for the E. coli lac operon
   5080..5101    -  protein_bind   CAP binding site: CAP binding activates transcription in the presence of cAMP. E. coli catabolite activator protein
   5114..5206    -  CDS            lacI (fragment): lac repressor; lacI; The lac repressor binds to the lac operator to inhibit transcription in E. coli. This inhibition can be relieved by adding lactose or isopropyl-β-D-thiogalactopyranoside (IPTG).
   5389..5977    -  rep_origin     ori: high-copy-number ColE1/pMB1/pBR322/pUC origin of replication
   6148..7008    -  CDS            AmpR: β-lactamase; bla; confers resistance to ampicillin, carbenicillin, and related antibiotics
   7009..7112    -  promoter       AmpR promoter: bla
>Addgene plasmid #122355 | pTV-Ssrp1-tdiRFP670-PEST | addgene full sequence | sequence record 238862 | Addgene NGS Result
CTAAATTGTAAGCGTTAATATTTTGTTAAAATTCGCGTTAAATTTTTGTTAAATCAGCTCATTTTTTAAC
CAATAGGCCGAAATCGGCAAAATCCCTTATAAATCAAAAGAATAGACCGAGATAGGGT
[37 nt withheld, positions 129-165]
AAAGAACGTGGACTCCAACGTCAAAGG
[49 nt withheld, positions 193-241]
T
[91 nt withheld, positions 243-333]
G
[124 nt withheld, positions 335-458]
CCCATTCGCCATTCAGGCTGCGCAACTGTTGGGAAGGGCGATCGGTGCGGGCCTCTTCGCTATTACGCCA
GCTGGCGAAAGGGGGATGTGCTGCAAGGCGATTAAGTTGGGTAACGCCAGGGTTTTCCCAGTCACGACGT
TGTAAAACGACGGCCAGTGAGCGCGCGTAATACGACTCACTATAGGGCGAATTGGGTACCGGGCCCCCCC
TCGAGCTAGGAGGGAGTATGAGAAAGCCATGAAAGAGTATGAAGGAGGAAGAGGGGACTCATCTAAAAGG
TGAGTGTTGGGAACAAAACGGCTAATAACCGCTTAAAGCAGATTGTGTTTGCCAGGTCAGAATAGAGAAT
TATTCGGTTTTGACAGCAGTTTGAGTAGTGCTTCTTAAATCCCTGAATGCCGTTGCCAAGTATGGGTGAT
GCTTTCAGGTTGGGGGATAAATATAGGCCATTTTCCTAGATCAGTTTTATTTGAAGTAATATAATAGTTC
AGAAAGAAAAGTCCACGTGAGCTTTTAAATACGACAAAAGTGTCCGGTAAGTTTTGCATGTGAGTTGCTT
TAGACTGTGACCCTGGTTTTTCTGGGGGTACTTACTTATCCGTTGGTGCACTTTGGGCTGACGGCTGACA
CTACATTTGTCATGGTGAGAATAGTGTGGCCAGTACTGGGAAAAGTCCTCATTAAAGCTAGGAGATACAT
CGCCTATGTAGTAATAGAGAGCCTAATGACCTGGTTTCTTTCCCATGTGCCTAATCTAGGGACAAGTCTA
AGAAGAAAAAGAAAGTAAAAGCAAAGATGGAAAAAAAGTCCACTCCTTCCCGGGGCTCGTCATCCAAGTC
TTCATCCAGGCAGTTGAGTGACAGCTTCAAGAGCAAAGAGTTTGTGTCCAGTGATGAGAGCTCTTCAGGC
GAGAACAAGAGCAAAAAGAAGAGGAGGCGGAGCGAGGTGCGGCAGGAATGTGGGGGGTTGAGGGCTGTGT
GTGTCTGGGGTGGGTCAGGTCCCGTTGGTTGGTCTGAGAGGAATGAGTTGGAGTGGGCGGGTGGACTTGT
GAGGTTTTGGTGATTTCAGGAGTTGAAGGAAGAGCTAGGCCTTAGCAGCCCTCTTCCCACCTGGCTGGGA
CACATTTACCCTAAAAGAACTTTGCTTTTCAGGACTCTGAAGAGGAGCTAGCCAGTACCCCTCCAAGCTC
AGAGGACTCTGCCTCGGGATCTGATGAAGAGGGAAGAGGTAGCCTGCTAACTTGCGGGGACGTAGAGGAA
AATCCTGGTCCCATAACTTCGTATAGCATACATTATACGAAGTTATCAATGGGCCCAAAAAAGAAAAGAA
AAGTTGAATTCATGGCCAGAAAAGTGGACCTGACCAGTTGTGACCGAGAGCCGATACACATTCCTGGCTC
TATCCAGCCATGTGGGTGTTTGCTGGCCTGCGATGCCCAGGCAGTCAGGATTACTCGAATTACCGAAAAT
GCGGGTGCCTTCTTTGGCCGTGAAACGCCCCGTGTCGGCGAACTCTTAGCCGATTATTTCGGAGAAACCG
AGGCTCACGCACTTAGGAACGCACTGGCGCAATCAAGCGATCCCAAACGCCCTGCTCTCATCTTTGGGTG
GAGAGATGGACTGACAGGCCGTACTTTCGACATAAGCCTTCACCGGCATGACGGAACCAGTATAATTGAG
TTTGAACCGGCCGCCGCTGAGCAAGCAGACAACCCCCTTCGCCTGACCAGACAAATTATCGCCCGCACTA
AGGAGCTGAAATCGCTGGAAGAAATGGCCGCTCGTGTTCCCAGGTATCTTCAGGCAATGCTGGGTTATCA
TAGGGTAATGCTCTACAGATTCGCCGACGATGGCTCTGGTATGGTAATAGGGGAGGCCAAGCGATCCGAC
CTGGAGTCTTTTCTGGGGCAGCATTTCCCCGCATCTCTAGTACCCCAGCAGGCAAGGCTTTTGTACCTCA
AGAATGCCATCCGCGTGGTATCGGACTCCCGCGGTATTAGTAGCAGGATCGTTCCAGAACACGACGCCTC
TGGAGCTGCGCTGGATCTGTCTTTCGCTCACCTCCGATCTATCAGCCCTTGTCATTTAGAGTTTCTGCGA
AATATGGGGGTCAGCGCAAGTATGTCCCTGAGCATAATAATCGATGGAACACTATGGGGCCTAATAATTT
GCCATCATTACGAACCTAGAGCAGTACCAATGGCACAGCGAGTGGCCGCCGAAATGTTCGCCGATTTTTT
GTCTCTTCATTTTACTGCCGCTCACCATCAGCGCGGCCACGGGACTGGCTCGACAGGTTCTGGCAGTAGT
GGGACTGCTTCATCAGAAAATAATAACATGGCCATGGCCAGAAAAGTGGACCTGACCAGTTGTGACCGAG
AGCCGATACACATTCCTGGCTCTATCCAGCCATGTGGGTGTTTGCTGGCCTGCGATGCCCAGGCAGTCAG
GATTACTCGAATTACCGAAAATGCGGGTGCCTTCTTTGGCCGTGAAACGCCCCGTGTCGGCGAACTCTTA
GCCGATTATTTCGGAGAAACCGAGGCTCACGCACTTAGGAACGCACTGGCGCAATCAAGCGATCCCAAAC
GCCCTGCTCTCATCTTTGGGTGGAGAGATGGACTGACAGGCCGTACTTTCGACATAAGCCTTCACCGGCA
TGACGGAACCAGTATAATTGAGTTTGAACCGGCCGCCGCTGAGCAAGCAGACAACCCCCTTCGCCTGACC
AGACAAATTATCGCCCGCACTAAGGAGCTGAAATCGCTGGAAGAAATGGCCGCTCGTGTTCCCAGGTATC
TTCAGGCAATGCTGGGTTATCATAGGGTAATGCTCTACAGATTCGCCGACGATGGCTCTGGTATGGTAAT
AGGGGAGGCCAAGCGATCCGACCTGGAGTCTTTTCTGGGGCAGCATTTCCCCGCATCTCTAGTACCCCAG
CAGGCAAGGCTTTTGTACCTCAAGAATGCCATCCGCGTGGTATCGGACTCCCGCGGTATTAGTAGCAGGA
TCGTTCCAGAACACGACGCCTCTGGAGCTGCGCTGGATCTGTCTTTCGCTCACCTCCGATCTATCAGCCC
TTGTCATTTAGAGTTTCTGCGAAATATGGGGGTCAGCGCAAGTATGTCCCTGAGCATAATAATCGATGGA
ACACTATGGGGCCTAATAATTTGCCATCATTACGAACCTAGAGCAGTACCAATGGCACAGCGAGTGGCCG
CCGAAATGTTCGCCGATTTTTTGTCTCTTCATTTTACTGCCGCTCACCATCAGCGCGGATCCGCGTTTAA
ACTCGAGTCTCACGGCTTCCCTCCCGAGGTGGAGGAGCAGGCCGCCGGCACCCTGCCCATGAGCTGCGCC
CAGGAGAGCGGCATGGATAGACACCCTGCTGCTTGCGCCAGCGCCAGGATCAACGTCTTGAAGTTCCTAT
TCTCTAGAAAGTATAGGAACTTCTAGTAAAGGAGGGAATTCCCACCTCGTCACAGCTCCAGTCTCTCACA
TAGTCCTTGGATTCTGTGCCATCTGAGTAACTGCTCTTGGTGGCTTCCACTGCCCTGAGGCTTTGAGGGA
AGCACCTAACCTCTGCTGCTTTGCAAGGAAGGCTCCTTGCAATCTGGAGAGAGACTCGGTAGGAGTGTGT
TGTCTTCTACTCGCAGTGCATTGAAGGACCCAAGTCCTCAGCCTACTTTCCTACTTTCTGACTGTAGTAA
AAGCTGCTTCCTGTCCTGTTCAAGTTGCTGCAGCAGGGGTCATGCCAAGTCAGGCCTGTAGCTCCTAATA
GGGGCCTATTTCTACTTTTATTTTGTATTTCTGGTCTGTGAAAACAATTTAATAAAGGGAAATGACTTTG
GAAACGATGTCCTTATGTCTCCTTTCCCAATTTGCATGTGGTGTTTACCTTCCCTGACCGGCAGGGCCCT
CCTGCCTGCCCAGCTGGGAAGCAAGTCTCCAGGTACATCGTGTCCTTTCCAGCCGGACAAGCATTGGTTT
TCACCCTTGTCTGGGGAACTGTGCCACATGAGAGTCAAGAAATGAGTACTGATCTGATTAGGAAGCCTCT
CATAGTTCACTCCACTCCATTAGCCAACAGAGGGGGGCGGCGGCGGCGGCTCTGAGCTCCTTTTAAAATC
ACCTTATGAGTCAGGGTCTTACAAGGCTTGAGATAATAGAATGAGGATCGACTTTCTAGCGTAGAGTGGA
AACTTGAGTCAGGAGGATTGTAGAAAATGAGTTGTGCATGTTTGTGAAGTTAAGTGTAAGAAGATTCTGG
CAAGGGAGGGCTACACCACTTTGTGTTTGGTAACTGTATTTAAAAGATCTTAAAGGAGACATAACAGGAG
GGAAAAAACTACCCCACTTGTCACAGCGGCTCTCAATCAGAATTTATCCACGTGGGGGTGGCCACGTCGT
TTGCCGCTCTCAGGAGGCTCAGGTGTAACAGGAAGACTCTTCAGCGGCCGCCACCGCGGTGGAGCTCCAG
CTTTTGTTCCCTTTAGTGAGGGTTAATTGCGCGCTTGGCGTAATCATGGTCATAGCTGTTTCCTGTGTGA
AATTGTTATCCGCTCACAATTCCACACAACATACGAGCCGGAAGCATAAAGTGTAAAGCCTGGGGTGCCT
AATGAGTGAGCTAACTCACATTAATTGCGTTGCGCTCACTGCCCGCTTTCCAGTCGGGAAACCTGTCGTG
CCAGCTGCATTAATGAATCGGCCAACGCGCGGGGAGAGGCGGTTTGCGTATTGGGCGCTCTTCCGCTTCC
TCGCTCACTGACTCGCTGCGCTCGGTCGTTCGGCTGCGGCGAGCGGTATCAGCTCACTCAAAGGCGGTAA
TACGGTTATCCACAGAATCAGGGGATAACGCAGGAAAGAACATGTGAGCAAAAGGCCAGCAAAAGGCCAG
GAACCGTAAAAAGGCCGCGTTGCTGGCGTTTTTCCATAGGCTCCGCCCCCCTGACGAGCATCACAAAAAT
CGACGCTCAAGTCAGAGGTGGCGAAACCCGACAGGACTATAAAGATACCAGGCGTTTCCCCCTGGAAGCT
CCCTCGTGCGCTCTCCTGTTCCGACCCTGCCGCTTACCGGATACCTGTCCGCCTTTCTCCCTTCGGGAAG
CGTGGCGCTTTCTCATAGCTCACGCTGTAGGTATCTCAGTTCGGTGTAGGTCGTTCGCTCCAAGCTGGGC
TGTGTGCACGAACCCCCCGTTCAGCCCGACCGCTGCGCCTTATCCGGTAACTATCGTCTTGAGTCCAACC
CGGTAAGACACGACTTATCGCCACTGGCAGCAGCCACTGGTAACAGGATTAGCAGAGCGAGGTATGTAGG
CGGTGCTACAGAGTTCTTGAAGTGGTGGCCTAACTACGGCTACACTAGAAGAACAGTATTTGGTATCTGC
GCTCTGCTGAAGCCAGTTACCTTCGGAAAAAGAGTTGGTAGCTCTTGATCCGGCAAACAAACCACCGCTG
GTAGCGGTGGTTTTTTTGTTTGCAAGCAGCAGATTACGCGCAGAAAAAAAGGATCTCAAGAAGATCCTTT
GATCTTTTCTACGGGGTCTGACGCTCAGTGGAACGAAAACTCACGTTAAGGGATTTTGGTCATGAGATTA
TCAAAAAGGATCTTCACCTAGATCCTTTTAAATTAAAAATGAAGTTTTAAATCAATCTAAAGTATATATG
AGTAAACTTGGTCTGACAGTTACCAATGCTTAATCAGTGAGGCACCTATCTCAGCGATCTGTCTATTTCG
TTCATCCATAGTTGCCTGACTCCCCGTCGTGTAGATAACTACGATACGGGAGGGCTTACCATCTGGCCCC
AGTGCTGCAATGATACCGCGGCTGCCACGCTCACCGGCTCCAGATTTATCAGCAATAAACCAGCCAGCCG
GAAGGGCCGAGCGCAGAAGTGGTCCTGCAACTTTATCCGCCTCCATCCAGTCTATTAATTGTTGCCGGGA
AGCTAGAGTAAGTAGTTCGCCAGTTAATAGTTTGCGCAACGTTGTTGCCATTGCTACAGGCATCGTGGTG
TCACGCTCGTCGTTTGGTATGGCTTCATTCAGCTCCGGTTCCCAACGATCAAGGCGAGTTACATGATCCC
CCATGTTGTGCAAAAAAGCGGTTAGCTCCTTCGGTCCTCCGATCGTTGTCAGAAGTAAGTTGGCCGCAGT
GTTATCACTCATGGTTATGGCAGCACTGCATAATTCTCTTACTGTCATGCCATCCGTAAGATGCTTTTCT
GTGACTGGTGAGTACTCAACCAAGTCATTCTGAGAATAGTGTATGCGGCGACCGAGTTGCTCTTGCCCGG
CGTCAATACGGGATAATACCGCGCCACATAGCAGAACTTTAAAAGTGCTCATCATTGGAAAACGTTCTTC
GGGGCGAAAACTCTCAAGGATCTTACCGCTGTTGAGATCCAGTTCGATGTAACCCACTCGTGCACCCAAC
TGATCTTCAGCATCTTTTACTTTCACCAGCGTTTCTGGGTGAGCAAAAACAGGAAGGCAAAATGCCGCAA
AAAAGGGAATAAGGGCGACACGGAAATGTTGAATACTCATACTCTTCCTTTTCAATATTATTGAAGCATT
TATCAGGGTTATTGTCTCATGAGCGGATACATATTTGAATGTATTTAGAAAAATAAACAAATAGGGATTC
CGCGCACATTTCCCCGAAAAGTGCCAC
